>Addgene plasmid #122737 | pAC10010_pLX-NpuDnaE(C)-Hygro(241-341)-IRES-mCherry | depositor full sequence | sequence record 234239 | pAC10010_pLX-NpuDnaE(C)-Hygro(241-341)-IRES-mCherry sequence 9063 bps
CCCGGGGTTATTAATAGTAATCAATTACGGGGTCATTAGTTCATAGCCCATATATGGAGTTCCGCGTTAC
ATAACTTACGGTAAATGGCCCGCCTGGCTGACCGCCCAACGACCCCCGCCCATTGACGTCAATAATGACG
TATGTTCCCATAGTAACGCCAATAGGGACTTTCCATTGACGTCAATGGGTGGAGTATTTACGGTAAACTG
CCCACTTGGCAGTACATCAAGTGTATCATATGCCAAGTACGCCCCCTATTGACGTCAATGACGGTAAATG
GCCCGCCTGGCATTATGCCCAGTACATGACCTTATGGGACTTTCCTACTTGGCAGTACATCTACGTATTA
GTCATCGCTATTACCATGGTGATGCGGTTTTGGCAGTACATCAATGGGCGTGGATAGCGGTTTGACTCAC
GGGGATTTCCAAGTCTCCACCCCATTGACGTCAATGGGAGTTTGTTTTGGCACCAAAATCAACGGGACTT
TCCAAAATGTCGTAACAACTCCGCCCCATTGACGCAAATGGGCGGTAGGCGTGTACGGTGGGAGGTCTAT
ATAAGCAGAGCTCTCTGGCTAACTGTCGGGATCAACAAGTTTGTACAAAAAAGCAGGCTCCGAATTCACC
GGTGCCGCCACCATGATTAAGATCGCTACGCGTAAGTACCTGGGGAAACAGAACGTCTACGACATAGGTG
TGGAGCGCGATCACAACTTTGCTCTGAAAAATGGATTTATCGCCAGCAACTGTATGGAGCAGCAGACGCG
CTACTTCGAGCGGAGGCATCCGGAGCTTGCAGGATCGCCGCGGCTCCGGGCGTATATGCTCCGCATTGGT
CTTGACCAACTCTATCAGAGCTTGGTTGACGGCAATTTCGATGATGCAGCTTGGGCGCAGGGTCGATGCG
ACGCAATCGTCCGATCCGGAGCCGGGACTGTCGGGCGTACACAAATCGCCCGCAGAAGCGCGGCCGTCTG
GACCGATGGCTGTGTAGAAGTACTCGCCGATAGTGGAAACCGACGCCCCAGCACTCGTCCGAGGGCAAAG
GAATAGTTAATTAAGAATTCGACCCAGCTTTCTTGTACAAAGTGGTTGGTAAGCCTATCCCTAACCCTCT
CCTCGGTCTCGATTCTACGTAGTAATGAGCTAGCAGTCTCGAGGTTAACGAATTCCGCCCCCCCCCTAAC
GTTACTGGCCGAAGCCGCTTGGAATAAGGCCGGTGTGCGCTTGTCTATATGTTATTTTCCACCATATTGC
CGTCTTTTGGCAATGTGAGGGCCCGGAAACCTGGCCCTGTCTTCTTGACGAGCATTCCTAGGGGTCTTTC
CCCTCTCGCCAAAGGAATGCAAGGTCTGTTGAATGTCGTGAAGGAAGCAGTTCCTCTGGAAGCTTCTTGA
AGACAAACAACGTCTGTAGCGACCCTTTGCAGGCAGCGGAACCCCCCACCTGGCGACAGGTGCCCCTGCG
GCCAAAAGCCACGTGTATAAGATACACCTGCAAAGGCGGCACAACCCCAGTGCCACGTTGTGAGTTGGAT
AGTTGTGGAAAGAGTCAAATGGCTCTCCTCAAGCGTATTCAACAAGGGGCTGAAGGATGCCCAGAAGGTA
CCCCATTGTATGGGATCTGATCTGGGGCCTCGGTGCACATGCTTTACATGTGTTTAGTCGAGGTTAAAAA
AACGTCTAGGCCCCCCGAACCACGGGGACGTGGTTTTCCTTTGAAAAACACGATAATACCATGGTGAGCA
AGGGCGAGGAGGATAACATGGCCATCATCAAGGAGTTCATGCGCTTCAAGGTGCACATGGAGGGCTCCGT
GAACGGCCACGAGTTCGAGATCGAGGGCGAGGGCGAGGGCCGCCCCTACGAGGGCACCCAGACCGCCAAG
CTGAAGGTGACCAAGGGTGGCCCCCTGCCCTTCGCCTGGGACATCCTGTCCCCTCAGTTCATGTACGGCT
CCAAGGCCTACGTGAAGCACCCCGCCGACATCCCCGACTACTTGAAGCTGTCCTTCCCCGAGGGCTTCAA
GTGGGAGCGCGTGATGAACTTCGAGGACGGCGGCGTGGTGACCGTGACCCAGGACTCCTCCCTGCAGGAC
GGCGAGTTCATCTACAAGGTGAAGCTGCGCGGCACCAACTTCCCCTCCGACGGCCCCGTAATGCAGAAGA
AGACCATGGGCTGGGAGGCCTCCTCCGAGCGGATGTACCCCGAGGACGGCGCCCTGAAGGGCGAGATCAA
GCAGAGGCTGAAGCTGAAGGACGGCGGCCACTACGACGCTGAGGTCAAGACCACCTACAAGGCCAAGAAG
CCCGTGCAGCTGCCCGGCGCCTACAACGTCAACATCAAGTTGGACATCACCTCCCACAACGAGGACTACA
CCATCGTGGAACAGTACGAACGCGCCGAGGGCCGCCACTCCACCGGCGGCATGGACGAGCTGTACAAGTA
ACACCGGTGGCGCGTTAAGTCGACAATCAACCTCTGGATTACAAAATTTGTGAAAGATTGACTGGTATTC
TTAACTATGTTGCTCCTTTTACGCTATGTGGATACGCTGCTTTAATGCCTTTGTATCATGCTATTGCTTC
CCGTATGGCTTTCATTTTCTCCTCCTTGTATAAATCCTGGTTGCTGTCTCTTTATGAGGAGTTGTGGCCC
GTTGTCAGGCAACGTGGCGTGGTGTGCACTGTGTTTGCTGACGCAACCCCCACTGGTTGGGGCATTGCCA
CCACCTGTCAGCTCCTTTCCGGGACTTTCGCTTTCCCCCTCCCTATTGCCACGGCGGAACTCATCGCCGC
CTGCCTTGCCCGCTGCTGGACAGGGGCTCGGCTGTTGGGCACTGACAATTCCGTGGTGTTGTCGGGGAAA
TCATCGTCCTTTCCTTGGCTGCTCGCCTGTGTTGCCACCTGGATTCTGCGCGGGACGTCCTTCTGCTACG
TCCCTTCGGCCCTCAATCCAGCGGACCTTCCTTCCCGCGGCCTGCTGCCGGCTCTGCGGCCTCTTCCGCG
TCTTCGCCTTCGCCCTCAGACGAGTCGGATCTCCCTTTGGGCCGCCTCCCCGCGTCGACTTTAAGACCAA
TGACTTACAAGGCAGCTGTAGATCTTAGCCACTTTTTAAAAGAAAAGGGGGGACTGGAAGGGCTAATTCA
CTCCCAACGAAGACAAGATCTGCTTTTTGCTTGTACTGGGTCTCTCTGGTTAGACCAGATCTGAGCCTGG
GAGCTCTCTGGCTAACTAGGGAACCCACTGCTTAAGCCTCAATAAAGCTTGCCTTGAGTGCTTCAAGTAG
TGTGTGCCCGTCTGTTGTGTGACTCTGGTAACTAGAGATCCCTCAGACCCTTTTAGTCAGTGTGGAAAAT
CTCTAGCAGTACGTATAGTAGTTCATGTCATCTTATTATTCAGTATTTATAACTTGCAAAGAAATGAATA
TCAGAGAGTGAGAGGAACTTGTTTATTGCAGCTTATAATGGTTACAAATAAAGCAATAGCATCACAAATT
TCACAAATAAAGCATTTTTTTCACTGCATTCTAGTTGTGGTTTGTCCAAACTCATCAATGTATCTTATCA
TGTCTGGCTCTAGCTATCCCGCCCCTAACTCCGCCCATCCCGCCCCTAACTCCGCCCAGTTCCGCCCATT
CTCCGCCCCATGGCTGACTAATTTTTTTTATTTATGCAGAGGCCGAGGCCGCCTCGGCCTCTGAGCTATT
CCAGAAGTAGTGAGGAGGCTTTTTTGGAGGCCTAGGGACGTACCCAATTCGCCCTATAGTGAGTCGTATT
ACGCGCGCTCACTGGCCGTCGTTTTACAACGTCGTGACTGGGAAAACCCTGGCGTTACCCAACTTAATCG
CCTTGCAGCACATCCCCCTTTCGCCAGCTGGCGTAATAGCGAAGAGGCCCGCACCGATCGCCCTTCCCAA
CAGTTGCGCAGCCTGAATGGCGAATGGG
[124 nt withheld, positions 3949-4072]
C
[91 nt withheld, positions 4074-4164]
A
[49 nt withheld, positions 4166-4214]
CCTTTGACGTTGGAGTCCACGTTCTTT
[37 nt withheld, positions 4242-4278]
ACCCTATCTCGGTCTATTCTTTTGATTTATAAGGGATTTTGCCGATTTCGGCCTATTGGTTAAAAAATGA
GCTGATTTAACAAAAATTTAACGCGAATTTTAACAAAATATTAACGCTTACAATTTAGGTGGCACTTTTC
GGGGAAATGTGCGCGGAACCCCTATTTGTTTATTTTTCTAAATACATTCAAATATGTATCCGCTCATGAG
ACAATAACCCTGATAAATGCTTCAATAATATTGAAAAAGGAAGAGTATGAGTATTCAACATTTCCGTGTC
GCCCTTATTCCCTTTTTTGCGGCATTTTGCCTTCCTGTTTTTGCTCACCCAGAAACGCTGGTGAAAGTAA
AAGATGCTGAAGATCAGTTGGGTGCACGAGTGGGTTACATCGAACTGGATCTCAACAGCGGTAAGATCCT
TGAGAGTTTTCGCCCCGAAGAACGTTTTCCAATGATGAGCACTTTTAAAGTTCTGCTATGTGGCGCGGTA
TTATCCCGTATTGACGCCGGGCAAGAGCAACTCGGTCGCCGCATACACTATTCTCAGAATGACTTGGTTG
AGTACTCACCAGTCACAGAAAAGCATCTTACGGATGGCATGACAGTAAGAGAATTATGCAGTGCTGCCAT
AACCATGAGTGATAACACTGCGGCCAACTTACTTCTGACAACGATCGGAGGACCGAAGGAGCTAACCGCT
TTTTTGCACAACATGGGGGATCATGTAACTCGCCTTGATCGTTGGGAACCGGAGCTGAATGAAGCCATAC
CAAACGACGAGCGTGACACCACGATGCCTGTAGCAATGGCAACAACGTTGCGCAAACTATTAACTGGCGA
ACTACTTACTCTAGCTTCCCGGCAACAATTAATAGACTGGATGGAGGCGGATAAAGTTGCAGGACCACTT
CTGCGCTCGGCCCTTCCGGCTGGCTGGTTTATTGCTGATAAATCTGGAGCCGGTGAGCGTGGGTCTCGCG
GTATCATTGCAGCACTGGGGCCAGATGGTAAGCCCTCCCGTATCGTAGTTATCTACACGACGGGGAGTCA
GGCAACTATGGATGAACGAAATAGACAGATCGCTGAGATAGGTGCCTCACTGATTAAGCATTGGTAACTG
TCAGACCAAGTTTACTCATATATACTTTAGATTGATTTAAAACTTCATTTTTAATTTAAAAGGATCTAGG
TGAAGATCCTTTTTGATAATCTCATGACCAAAATCCCTTAACGTGAGTTTTCGTTCCACTGAGCGTCAGA
CCCCGTAGAAAAGATCAAAGGATCTTCTTGAGATCCTTTTTTTCTGCGCGTAATCTGCTGCTTGCAAACA
AAAAAACCACCGCTACCAGCGGTGGTTTGTTTGCCGGATCAAGAGCTACCAACTCTTTTTCCGAAGGTAA
CTGGCTTCAGCAGAGCGCAGATACCAAATACTGTTCTTCTAGTGTAGCCGTAGTTAGGCCACCACTTCAA
GAACTCTGTAGCACCGCCTACATACCTCGCTCTGCTAATCCTGTTACCAGTGGCTGCTGCCAGTGGCGAT
AAGTCGTGTCTTACCGGGTTGGACTCAAGACGATAGTTACCGGATAAGGCGCAGCGGTCGGGCTGAACGG
GGGGTTCGTGCACACAGCCCAGCTTGGAGCGAACGACCTACACCGAACTGAGATACCTACAGCGTGAGCT
ATGAGAAAGCGCCACGCTTCCCGAAGGGAGAAAGGCGGACAGGTATCCGGTAAGCGGCAGGGTCGGAACA
GGAGAGCGCACGAGGGAGCTTCCAGGGGGAAACGCCTGGTATCTTTATAGTCCTGTCGGGTTTCGCCACC
TCTGACTTGAGCGTCGATTTTTGTGATGCTCGTCAGGGGGGCGGAGCCTATGGAAAAACGCCAGCAACGC
GGCCTTTTTACGGTTCCTGGCCTTTTGCTGGCCTTTTGCTCACATGTTCTTTCCTGCGTTATCCCCTGAT
TCTGTGGATAACCGTATTACCGCCTTTGAGTGAGCTGATACCGCTCGCCGCAGCCGAACGACCGAGCGCA
GCGAGTCAGTGAGCGAGGAAGCGGAAGAGCGCCCAATACGCAAACCGCCTCTCCCCGCGCGTTGGCCGAT
TCATTAATGCAGCTGGCACGACAGGTTTCCCGACTGGAAAGCGGGCAGTGAGCGCAACGCAATTAATGTG
AGTTAGCTCACTCATTAGGCACCCCAGGCTTTACACTTTATGCTTCCGGCTCGTATGTTGTGTGGAATTG
TGAGCGGATAACAATTTCACACAGGAAACAGCTATGACCATGATTACGCCAAGCGCGCAATTAACCCTCA
CTAAAGGGAACAAAAGCTGGAGCTGCAAGCTTAATGTAGTCTTATGCAATACTCTTGTAGTCTTGCAACA
TGGTAACGATGAGTTAGCAACATGCCTTACAAGGAGAGAAAAAGCACCGTGCATGCCGATTGGTGGAAGT
AAGGTGGTACGATCGTGCCTTATTAGGAAGGCAACAGACGGGTCTGACATGGATTGGACGAACCACTGAA
TTGCCGCATTGCAGAGATATTGTATTTAAGTGCCTAGCTCGATACATAAACGGGTCTCTCTGGTTAGACC
AGATCTGAGCCTGGGAGCTCTCTGGCTAACTAGGGAACCCACTGCTTAAGCCTCAATAAAGCTTGCCTTG
AGTGCTTCAAGTAGTGTGTGCCCGTCTGTTGTGTGACTCTGGTAACTAGAGATCCCTCAGACCCTTTTAG
TCAGTGTGGAAAATCTCTAGCAGTGGCGCCCGAACAGGGACTTGAAAGCGAAAGGGAAACCAGAGGAGCT
CTCTCGACGCAGGACTCGGCTTGCTGAAGCGCGCACGGCAAGAGGCGAGGGGCGGCGACTGGTGAGTACG
CCAAAAATTTTGACTAGCGGAGGCTAGAAGGAGAGAGATGGGTGCGAGAGCGTCAGTATTAAGCGGGGGA
GAATTAGATCGCGATGGGAAAAAATTCGGTTAAGGCCAGGGGGAAAGAAAAAATATAAATTAAAACATAT
AGTATGGGCAAGCAGGGAGCTAGAACGATTCGCAGTTAATCCTGGCCTGTTAGAAACATCAGAAGGCTGT
AGACAAATACTGGGACAGCTACAACCATCCCTTCAGACAGGATCAGAAGAACTTAGATCATTATATAATA
CAGTAGCAACCCTCTATTGTGTGCATCAAAGGATAGAGATAAAAGACACCAAGGAAGCTTTAGACAAGAT
AGAGGAAGAGCAAAACAAAAGTAAGACCACCGCACAGCAAGCGGCCGCTGATCTTCAGACCTGGAGGAGG
AGATATGAGGGACAATTGGAGAAGTGAATTATATAAATATAAAGTAGTAAAAATTGAACCATTAGGAGTA
GCACCCACCAAGGCAAAGAGAAGAGTGGTGCAGAGAGAAAAAAGAGCAGTGGGAATAGGAGCTTTGTTCC
TTGGGTTCTTGGGAGCAGCAGGAAGCACTATGGGCGCAGCGTCAATGACGCTGACGGTACAGGCCAGACA
ATTATTGTCTGGTATAGTGCAGCAGCAGAACAATTTGCTGAGGGCTATTGAGGCGCAACAGCATCTGTTG
CAACTCACAGTCTGGGGCATCAAGCAGCTCCAGGCAAGAATCCTGGCTGTGGAAAGATACCTAAAGGATC
AACAGCTCCTGGGGATTTGGGGTTGCTCTGGAAAACTCATTTGCACCACTGCTGTGCCTTGGAATGCTAG
TTGGAGTAATAAATCTCTGGAACAGATTTGGAATCACACGACCTGGATGGAGTGGGACAGAGAAATTAAC
AATTACACAAGCTTAATACACTCCTTAATTGAAGAATCGCAAAACCAGCAAGAAAAGAATGAACAAGAAT
TATTGGAATTAGATAAATGGGCAAGTTTGTGGAATTGGTTTAACATAACAAATTGGCTGTGGTATATAAA
ATTATTCATAATGATAGTAGGAGGCTTGGTAGGTTTAAGAATAGTTTTTGCTGTACTTTCTATAGTGAAT
AGAGTTAGGCAGGGATATTCACCATTATCGTTTCAGACCCACCTCCCAACCCCGAGGGGACCCTTGCGCC
TTTTCCAAGGCAGCCCTGGGTTTGCGCAGGGACGCGGCTGCTCTGGGCGTGGTTCCGGGAAACGCAGCGG
CGCCGACCCTGGGTCTCGCACATTCTTCACGTCCGTTCGCAGCGTCACCCGGATCTTCGCCGCTACCCTT
GTGGGCCCCCCGGCGACGCTTCCTGCTCCGCCCCTAAGTCGGGAAGGTTCCTTGCGGTTCGCGGCGTGCC
GGACGTGACAAACGGAAGCCGCACGTCTCACTAGTACCCTCGCAGACGGACAGCGCCAGGGAGCAATGGC
AGCGCGCCGACCGCGATGGGCTGTGGCCAATAGCGGCTGCTCAGCAGGGCGCGCCGAGAGCAGCGGCCGG
GAAGGGGCGGTGCGGGAGGCGGGGTGTGGGGCGGTAGTGTGGGCCCTGTTCCTGCCCGCGCGGTGTTCCG
CATTCTGCAAGCCTCCGGAGCGCACGTCGGCAGTCGGCTCCCTCGTTGACCGAATCACCGACCTCTCTCC
CCAGGGGGTACCCAGCTGTCTAGAGAATTCTAGATCTTGAGACAAATGGCAGTATTCATCCACAATTTTA
AAAGAAAAGGGGGGATTGGGGGGTACAGTGCAGGGGAAAGAATAGTAGACATAATAGCAACAGACATACA
AACTAAAGAATTACAAAAACAAATTACAAAAATTCAAAATTTTCGGGTTTATTACAGGGACAGCAGAGAT
CCACTTTGGCGCCGGCTCGAGGGGG
Features (pLannotate 1.2.2; 32 found; start..end, strand, type, name):
     65..368     +  enhancer       CMV enhancer: human cytomegalovirus immediate early enhancer
    369..572     +  promoter       CMV promoter: human cytomegalovirus (CMV) immediate early promoter
    595..619     +  protein_bind   attB1: mutant version of attB; recombination site for the Gateway® BP reaction BP Clonase™
    751..1056    +  CDS            HygR (fragment): aminoglycoside phosphotransferase from E. coli confers resistance to hygromycin
   1072..1096    -  protein_bind   attB2: mutant version of attB; recombination site for the Gateway® BP reaction BP Clonase™
   1098..1139    +  CDS            V5 tag: epitope tag from simian virus 5
   1178..1738    +  misc_feature   IRES: internal ribosome entry site (IRES) of the encephalomyocarditis virus (EMCV)
   1741..2448    +  CDS            mCherry: mCherry is a basic (constitutively fluorescent) red fluorescent protein published in 2004, derived from Discosoma sp.. It is reported to be a very rapidly-maturing monomer with low acid sensitivity.
   2475..3063    +  misc_feature   WPRE: woodchuck hepatitis virus posttranscriptional regulatory element
   3114..3133    +  misc_feature   cPPT/CTS (fragment): central polypurine tract and central termination sequence of HIV-1
   3135..3368    +  LTR            3' LTR (ΔU3): self-inactivating 3' long terminal repeat (LTR) from HIV-1
   3446..3567    +  polyA_signal   SV40 poly(A) signal: SV40 polyadenylation signal
   3607..3742    +  rep_origin     SV40 ori: SV40 origin of replication
   3763..3781    -  promoter       T7 promoter: promoter for bacteriophage T7 RNA polymerase
   3789..3944    +  CDS            lacZα (fragment): LacZα fragment of β-galactosidase; lacZ fragment
   3949..4377    +  rep_origin     f1 ori (sequence partly withheld): f1 bacteriophage origin of replication; arrow indicates direction of (+) strand synthesis
   4430..4534    +  promoter       AmpR promoter: bla
   4535..5395    +  CDS            AmpR: β-lactamase; bla; confers resistance to ampicillin, carbenicillin, and related antibiotics
   5566..6154    +  rep_origin     ori: high-copy-number ColE1/pMB1/pBR322/pUC origin of replication
   6337..6429    +  CDS            lacI (fragment): lac repressor; lacI; The lac repressor binds to the lac operator to inhibit transcription in E. coli. This inhibition can be relieved by adding lactose or isopropyl-β-D-thiogalactopyranoside (IPTG).
   6442..6463    +  protein_bind   CAP binding site: CAP binding activates transcription in the presence of cAMP. E. coli catabolite activator protein
   6478..6508    +  promoter       lac promoter: promoter for the E. coli lac operon
   6516..6532    +  protein_bind   lac operator: The lac repressor binds to the lac operator to inhibit transcription in E. coli. This inhibition can be relieved by adding lactose or isopropyl-β-D-thiogalactopyranoside (IPTG). lac repressor encoded by lacI
   6577..6595    +  promoter       T3 promoter: promoter for bacteriophage T3 RNA polymerase
   6623..6849    +  promoter       RSV promoter: Rous sarcoma virus enhancer/promoter
   6850..7030    +  LTR            5' LTR (truncated): truncated 5' long terminal repeat (LTR) from HIV-1
   7077..7202    +  misc_feature   HIV-1 Ψ: packaging signal of human immunodeficiency virus type 1
   7186..7549    +  CDS            HIV-1 gag (fragment): gag protein from human immunodeficiency virus 1; gag
   7695..7928    +  misc_feature   RRE: The Rev response element (RRE) of HIV-1 allows for Rev-dependent mRNA export from the nucleus to the cytoplasm.
   8305..8331    +  CDS            Rev (fragment): human immunodeficiency virus 1 (HIV-1) Rev protein; rev; enhances nuclear export of unspliced and incompletely spliced viral mRNAs
   8332..8832    +  promoter       hPGK promoter: human phosphoglycerate kinase 1 promoter
   8894..9011    +  misc_feature   cPPT/CTS: central polypurine tract and central termination sequence of HIV-1
