[The description below was written by a language model from this plasmid's Addgene catalogue record and pLannotate feature annotations shown in this document.]
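Description:
pAC10010_pLX-NpuDnaE(C)-Hygro(241-341)-IRES-mCherry is a 9,063 bp third-generation-style, self-inactivating HIV-1 lentiviral expression vector built by Gateway recombination into the pLX-DEST-IRES-mCherry destination backbone. It is propagated in E. coli through a high-copy ColE1/pUC origin with ampicillin resistance (β-lactamase), and also carries an f1 origin, an SV40 origin and residual lac/T7/T3 cloning-vector elements. The viral genome is driven by an RSV promoter fused to a truncated 5' LTR, followed by the Ψ packaging signal, a gag fragment, the RRE for Rev-dependent export and a cPPT/CTS. It ends with a WPRE, a ΔU3 3' LTR and an SV40 polyadenylation signal.

The payload is a synthetic fusion of the C-terminal half of the Nostoc punctiforme DnaE split intein with residues 241-341 of hygromycin phosphotransferase. The annotation detects only the HygR fragment, flanked by attB1 and attB2 sites, while the intein portion presumably occupies the unannotated stretch just upstream. A CMV enhancer/promoter sits directly before the attB1 site, and an hPGK promoter is also annotated further upstream within the viral genome; the record does not explain its role. A V5 tag sequence lies after attB2, though whether it is translated in frame is not stated. An EMCV IRES then allows mCherry to be translated from the same transcript, marking transduced cells with red fluorescence.

The hygromycin fragment is not expected to confer resistance on its own. In the split selectable marker scheme, a partner vector supplies the complementary N-terminal marker fragment fused to the N-intein. Protein trans-splicing then rebuilds a functional enzyme only in cells carrying both constructs, so a single antibiotic can select for two co-delivered transgenic vectors.
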