Addgene plasmid #122737: pAC10010_pLX-NpuDnaE(C)-Hygro(241-341)-IRES-mCherry
Purpose: Plasmid 10:Lentiviral vector encoding NpuDnaE(C)-Hygro(241-341)and mCherry
Depositing lab: Albert Cheng. Publication: Split Selectable Markers. Jillette N, Du M, Cheng AW. bioRxiv 452979 10.1101/452979.
Backbone
  Vector backbone: pAC10096_pLX-DEST-IRES-mCherry (Addgene# 122816)
  Vector type: Mammalian Expression, Lentiviral
  Selectable markers: NpuDnaE(C)-Hygro(241-341)
Growth in bacteria
  Bacterial resistance: Ampicillin, 100 μg/mL
  Growth temperature: 30°C
  Growth strain: NEB Stable
  Copy number: Unknown
Gene/Insert
  Gene/Insert name: NpuDnaE(C)-Hygro(241-341)
  Species: Synthetic
  Cloning method: Gateway Cloning
  Sequencing primers: 5′ CMV-Forward; 3′ IRES-R
Terms and licenses: Academic/Nonprofit Terms; Industry Terms: Not Available to Industry
Depositor comments: Please visit https://www.biorxiv.org/content/10.1101/452979v2 for BioRxiv preprint.
How to cite: pAC10010_pLX-NpuDnaE(C)-Hygro(241-341)-IRES-mCherry was a gift from Albert Cheng (Addgene plasmid # 122737)
